Addgene plasmid #25441: pEAK10-His-Myc-Kal9
Depositing lab: Betty Eipper. Depositing organization: Johns Hopkins University and School of Medicine. Publication: Isoforms of kalirin, a neuronal Dbl family member, generated through use of different 5'- and 3'-ends along with an internal translational initiation site. Johnson RC, Penzes P, Eipper BA, Mains RE. J Biol Chem. 2000 Jun 23. 275(25):19324-33. 10.1074/jbc.M000676200 PubMed 10777487.
Backbone
  Vector backbone: pEAK-His-Myc
  Backbone size w/o insert (bp): 6000
  Vector type: Mammalian Expression
Growth in bacteria
  Bacterial resistance: Ampicillin, 100 μg/mL
  Growth temperature: 37°C
  Growth strain: DH5alpha
  Copy number: High Copy
Gene/Insert
  Gene/Insert name: Kal9 (alt name: Kalirin 9)
  Species: R. norvegicus (rat)
  Insert size (bp): 7700
  Tag / fusion protein: His (N terminal on insert); Myc (N terminal on insert)
  Cloning method: Restriction Enzyme; 5′ cloning site NsiI (not destroyed); 3′ cloning site NotI (not destroyed)
  Sequencing primers: 5′ EF-1a Forward; 3′ N/A
Terms and licenses: Academic/Nonprofit Terms; Industry Terms: Not Available to Industry
Depositor comments: There are 2 mutations in the sequence, T46S and N62Y. These sequencing errors are the result of mistakes in initial submission to GenBank by the depositing lab. The sequence should be correct.
How to cite: pEAK10-His-Myc-Kal9 was a gift from Betty Eipper (Addgene plasmid # 25441 ; http://n2t.net/addgene:25441 ; RRID:Addgene_25441)
