[The description below was written by a language model from this plasmid's Addgene catalogue record.]
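Description:
pEAK10-His-Myc-Kal9 is a mammalian expression plasmid built on the pEAK-His-Myc backbone (about 6 kb) and carrying a roughly 7.7 kb cDNA insert encoding rat (Rattus norvegicus) Kalirin 9, giving a construct of around 13.7 kb. It is propagated in E. coli as a high-copy plasmid under ampicillin selection. The record does not list the origin of replication or any mammalian selection marker. It also does not explicitly name the promoter, although the recommended 5′ sequencing primer is an EF-1α forward primer, which suggests that the insert sits downstream of an EF-1α promoter.

The Kal9 coding sequence was cloned by restriction digestion between NsiI (5′) and NotI (3′) sites, both of which remain intact, so the insert can be excised or exchanged. His and Myc tags are fused at the N-terminus of the protein, allowing metal-affinity purification and detection or immunoprecipitation with anti-Myc antibodies. Kalirin is a neuronal member of the Dbl family of Rho guanine nucleotide exchange factors. It exists as multiple isoforms arising from alternative 5′ and 3′ ends and an internal translation initiation site, and Kalirin 9 is one of these isoforms. The depositor notes two apparent differences from the reference sequence, T46S and N62Y. These are attributed to errors in the lab's original GenBank submission, and the plasmid sequence is considered correct. The construct is suited to expressing epitope-tagged Kalirin 9 in transfected mammalian cells for comparing the localization, biochemistry and function of kalirin isoforms.
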