>Addgene plasmid #25441 | pEAK10-His-Myc-Kal9 | addgene partial sequence | sequence record 31166 | 25441 with EF-1a-F
CTTGCCACCATGGCCCATCACCATCACCATCACAACATGGAGCAAAAGCTCATTTCTGAGGAAGATCTCA
ATGGTGGTGGTGGTGGGTCGACAGGATCTTTTCGGAATGATGGTTTGAAAGCTTCTGATGTCCTTCCTAT
CCTAAAGGAGAAAGTGGCCTTTGTGTCTGGGGGTCGTGATAAGCGAGGTGGACCCATCCTGACCTTCCCT
GCCCGAAGCAATCATGACAGAATAAGACAGGAAGACCTACGGAAACTCGTGACGTATTTGGCCAGCGTGC
CAAGCGAGGACGTTTGCAAACGTGGCTTCACCGTCATCATCGACATGCGGGGCTCCAAGTGGGACCTCAT
CAAGCCCCTCCTCAAGACGCTGCAGGAAGCCTTTCCCGCCGAGATCCATGTGGCCCTCATCATCAAGCCT
GACAACTTCTGGCAGAAGCAGAAGACCAACTTTGGCAGCTCCAAATTCATCTTTGAGACGAGCATGGTGT
CTGTGGAGGGCCTCACGAAGCTGGTGGACCCCTCCCAGCTGACAGAAGAGTTTGACGGTTCCCTGGATTA
CAACCACGAGGAGTGGATTGAGTTGCGCCTCTCCCTGGAGGAGTTCTTCAACAGTGCGGTCCACCTGCTC
TCACGCCTCGAGGACCTGCAGGAGATGCTGGCCCGGAAGGAGTTCCCTGTGGATGTGGAGGGCTCTCGGA
GGCTTATCGACGAGCACACACAACTTAAGAAAAAGGTGCTGAAGGCCCCCGTGGAAGAGCTGGACCGGGA
